# Supplementary material for: The variable number of tandem repeats element in DAT1 regulates in vitro dopamine transporter density
Source: BMC Genet. 2005 Nov 27;6:55. doi: 10.1186/1471-2156-6-55 (PMC1325255; doi:10.1186/1471-2156-6-55)
Supplement: Additional File 1 — ZIP archive containing full length annotated sequence files (.gb format) of the four DAT1 constructs. dat1_clones_in_pcDNA5-FRT.zip (17 K) [file 1471-2156-6-55-S1.zip › hDAT9.gb]

LOCUS       hDAT\9\in\   8843 bp    DNA   circular            27-APR-2004
SOURCE      
  ORGANISM  
COMMENT     This file is created by Vector NTI
            http://www.informaxinc.com/
COMMENT     VNTDATE|336926777|
COMMENT     VNTDBDATE|336926777|
COMMENT     LSOWNER|
COMMENT     VNTNAME|hDAT 9 in pcDNA5/FRT|
COMMENT     VNTAUTHORNAME|Sidney VanNess|
COMMENT     VNTAUTHORTEL|404-727-8264|
COMMENT     VNTAUTHOREML|svannes@emory.edu|
COMMENT     VNTAUTHORWWW|psychiatry.emory.edu/labs/kilts|
COMMENT     VNTAUTHORAD1|1639 Pierce Drive|
FEATURES             Location/Qualifiers
     misc_feature    17..1960
                     /vntifkey="21"
                     /label=hDAT
     exon            1961..3827
                     /vntifkey="61"
                     /label=3'UTR
     repeat_region   2707..3031
                     /vntifkey="34"
                     /label=9\Repeat\VNTR
     misc_feature    4469..5489
                     /vntifkey="21"
                     /label=Hygromycin
     misc_feature    4414..4461
                     /vntifkey="21"
                     /label=FRT
     promoter        8180..8767
                     /vntifkey="29"
                     /label=CMV\Promoter
     misc_feature    complement(6952..7911)
                     /vntifkey="21"
                     /label=Ampicillin
     polyA_signal    3906..4130
                     /vntifkey="25"
                     /label=Poly\A
     polyA_signal    5621..5751
                     /vntifkey="25"
                     /label=SV40\PolyA
BASE COUNT     1926 a      2470 c      2351 g      2096 t 
ORIGIN
        1 ctagcgttta aacttaagct tggtaccgag ctcggatcca ctagtccagt gtggtggaat 
       61 tctgcagata gcttcaactc ccagtgtgcc atgagtaaga gcaaatgctc cgtgggactc 
      121 atgtcttccg tggtggcccc ggctaaggag cccaatgccg tgggcccgaa ggaggtggag 
      181 ctcatccttg tcaaggagca gaacggagtg cagctcacca gctccaccct caccaacccg 
      241 cggcagagcc ccgtggaggc ccaggatcgg gagacctggg gcaagaagat cgactttctc 
      301 ctgtccgtca ttggctttgc tgtggacctg gccaacgtct ggcggttccc ctacctgtgc 
      361 tacaaaaatg gtggcggtgc cttcctggtc ccctacctgc tcttcatggt cattgctggg 
      421 atgccacttt tctacatgga gctggccctc ggccagttca acagggaagg ggccgctggt 
      481 gtctggaaga tctgccccat actgaaaggt gtgggcttca cggtcatcct catctcactg 
      541 tatgtcggct tcttctacaa cgtcatcatc gcctgggcgc tgcactatct cttctcctcc 
      601 ttcaccacgg agctcccctg gatccactgc aacaactcct ggaacagccc caactgctcg 
      661 gatgcccatc ctggtgactc cagtggagac agctcgggcc tcaacgacac ttttgggacc 
      721 acacctgctg ccgagtactt tgaacgtggc gtgctgcacc tccaccagag ccatggcatc 
      781 gacgacctgg ggcctccgcg gtggcagctc acagcctgcc tggtgctggt catcgtgctg 
      841 ctctacttca gcctctggaa gggcgtgaag acctcaggga aggtggtatg gatcacagcc 
      901 accatgccat acgtggtcct cactgccctg ctcctgcgtg gggtcaccct ccctggagcc 
      961 atagacggca tcagagcata cctgagcgtt gacttctacc ggctctgcga ggcgtctgtt 
     1021 tggattgacg cggccaccca ggtgtgcttc tccctgggcg tggggttcgg ggtgctgatc 
     1081 gccttctcca gctacaacaa gttcaccaac aactgctaca gggacgcgat tgtcaccacc 
     1141 tccatcaact ccctgacgag cttctcctcc ggcttcgtcg tcttctcctt cctggggtac 
     1201 atggcacaga agcacagtgt gcccatcggg gacgtggcca aggacgggcc agggctgatc 
     1261 ttcatcatct acccggaagc catcgccacg ctccctctgt cctcagcctg ggccgtggtc 
     1321 ttcttcatca tgctgctcac cctgggtatc gacagcgcca tgggtggtat ggagtcagtg 
     1381 atcaccgggc tcatcgatga gttccagctg ctgcacagac accgtgagct cttcacgctc 
     1441 ttcatcgtcc tggcgacctt cctcctgtcc ctgttctgcg tcaccaacgg tggcatctac 
     1501 gtcttcacgc tcctggacca ttttgcagcc ggcacgtcca tcctctttgg agtgctcatc 
     1561 gaagccatcg gagtggcctg gttctatggt gttgggcagt tcagcgacga catccagcag 
     1621 atgaccgggc agcggcccag cctgtactgg cggctgtgct ggaagctggt cagcccctgc 
     1681 tttctcctgt tcgtggtcgt ggtcagcatt gtgaccttca gaccccccca ctacggagcc 
     1741 tacatcttcc ccgactgggc caacgcgctg ggctgggtca tcgccacatc ctccatggcc 
     1801 atggtgccca tctatgcggc ctacaagttc tgcagcctgc ctgggtcctt tcgagagaaa 
     1861 ctggcctacg ccattgcacc cgagaaggac cgtgagctgg tggacagagg ggaggtgcgc 
     1921 cagttcacgc tccgccactg gctcaaggtg tagagggagc gagcagagac gaagacccca 
     1981 ggaagtcatc ctgcaatggg agagacacga acaaaccaag gaaatctaag tttcgagaga 
     2041 aaggagggca acttctactc ttcaacctct actgaaaaca caaacaacaa agcagaagac 
     2101 tcctctcttc tgactgttta cacctttccg tgccgggagc gcacctcgcc gtgtcttgtg 
     2161 ttgctgtaat aacgacgtag atctgtgcag cgaggtccac cccgttgttg tccctgcagg 
     2221 gcagaaaaac gtctaacttc atgctgtctg tgtgaggctc cctccctccc tgctccctgc 
     2281 tcccggctct gaggctgccc caggggcact gtgttctcag gcggggatca cgatccttgt 
     2341 agacgcacct gctgagaatc cccgtgctca cagtagcttc ctagaccatt tactttgccc 
     2401 atattaaaaa gccaagtgtc ctgcttggtt tagctgtgca gaaggtgaaa tggaggaaac 
     2461 cacaaattca tgcaaagtcc tttcccgatg cgtggctccc agcagaggcc gtaaattgag 
     2521 cgttcagttg acacattgca cacacagtct gttcagaggc attggaggat gggggtcctg 
     2581 gtatgtctca ccaggaaatt ctgtttatgt tcttgcagca gagagaaata aaactccttg 
     2641 aaaccagctc aggctactgc cactcaggca gcctgtgggt ccttgcggtg tagggaacgg 
     2701 cctgagagga gcgtgtccta tccccggacg catgcagggc ccccacagga gcatgtccta 
     2761 tccctggacg catgcagggc ccccacagga gcgtgtacta ccccagaacg catgcagggc 
     2821 ccccacagga gcgtgtacta ccccaggacg catgcagggc ccccactgga gcgtgtacta 
     2881 ccccaggacg catgcagggc ccccacagga gcgtgtccta tccccggacc ggacgcatgc 
     2941 agggccccca caggagcgtg tactacccca ggacgcatgc agggccccca caggagcgtg 
     3001 tactacccca ggatgcatgc agggccccca caggagcgtg tactacccca ggacgcatgc 
     3061 agggccccca tgcaggcagc ctgcagacca cactctgcct ggccttgagc cgtgacctcc 
     3121 aggaagggac cccactggaa ttttatttct ctcaggtgcg tgccacatca ataacaacag 
     3181 tttttatgtt tgcgaatggc tttttaaaat catatttacc tgtgaatcaa aacaaattca 
     3241 agaatgcagt atccgcgagc ctgcttgctg atattgcagt ttttgtttac aagaataatt 
     3301 agcaatactg agtgaaggat gttggccaaa agctgctttc catggcacac tgccctctgc 
     3361 cactgacagg aaagtggatg ccatagtttg aattcatgcc tcaagtcggt gggcctgcct 
     3421 acgtgctgcc cgagggcagg ggccgtgcag ggccagtcat ggctgtcccc tgcaagtgga 
     3481 cgtgggctcc agggactgga gtgtaatgct cggtgggagc cgtcagcctg tgaactgcca 
     3541 ggcagctgca gttagcacag aggatggctt ccccattgcc ttctggggag ggacacagag 
     3601 gacggcttcc ccatcgcctt ctggccgctg cagtcagcac agagagcggc ttccccattg 
     3661 ccttctgggg agggacacag aggacagctt ccccatcgcc ttctggctgc tgcagtcagc 
     3721 acagagagcg gcttccccat cgccttctgg ggaggggctc cgtgtagcaa cccaggtgtt 
     3781 gtccgtgtct gttgaccaat ctctattcag catcgtgtgg gtcccttcta gagggcccgt 
     3841 ttatccagca cagtggcggc cgctcgagtc tagagggccc gtttaaaccc gctgatcagc 
     3901 ctcgactgtg ccttctagtt gccagccatc tgttgtttgc ccctcccccg tgccttcctt 
     3961 gaccctggaa ggtgccactc ccactgtcct ttcctaataa aatgaggaaa ttgcatcgca 
     4021 ttgtctgagt aggtgtcatt ctattctggg gggtggggtg gggcaggaca gcaaggggga 
     4081 ggattgggaa gacaatagca ggcatgctgg ggatgcggtg ggctctatgg cttctgaggc 
     4141 ggaaagaacc agctggggct ctagggggta tccccnnnnn nnnnnnnnnn nnnnnnnnnn 
     4201 nnnnnnnnnn nnnnnnnnnn nnnnnnnnnn nnnnnnnnnn nnnnnnnnnn nnnnnnnnnn 
     4261 nnnnnnnnnn nnnnnnnnnn nnnnnnnnnn nnnnnnnnnc nnnnnnnnnn nnnnnnnnnn 
     4321 nnnnnnnnnn nnnnnnnnnn nnnnnnnnnn nnnnnnnnnn nnnnnnnnnn nnnnnnnnnn 
     4381 nnnnnnnnnn nagggtgatg gttcacgtac ctagaagttc ctattccgaa gttcctattc 
     4441 tctagaaagt ataggaactt ccttggccaa aaagcctgaa ctcaccgcga cgtctgtcga 
     4501 gaagtttctg atcgaaaagt tcgacagcgt ctccgacctg atgcagctct cggagggcga 
     4561 agaatctcgt gctttcagct tcgatgtagg agggcgtgga tatgtcctgc gggtaaatag 
     4621 ctgcgccgat ggtttctaca aagatcgtta tgtttatcgg cactttgcat cggccgcgct 
     4681 cccgattccg gaagtgcttg acattgggga attcagcgag agcctgacct attgcatctc 
     4741 ccgccgtgca cagggtgtca cgttgcaaga cctgcctgaa accgaactgc ccgctgttct 
     4801 gcagccggtc gcggaggcca tggatgcgat cgctgcggcc gatcttagcc agacgagcgg 
     4861 gttcggccca ttcggaccgc aaggaatcgg tcaatacact acatggcgtg atttcatatg 
     4921 cgcgattgct gatccccatg tgtatcactg gcaaactgtg atggacgaca ccgtcagtgc 
     4981 gtccgtcgcg caggctctcg atgagctgat gctttgggcc gaggactgcc ccgaagtccg 
     5041 gcacctcgtg cacgcggatt tcggctccaa caatgtcctg acggacaatg gccgcataac 
     5101 agcggtcatt gactggagcg aggcgatgtt cggggattcc caatacgagg tcgccaacat 
     5161 cttcttctgg aggccgtggt tggcttgtat ggagcagcag acgcgctact tcgagcggag 
     5221 gcatccggag cttgcaggat cgccgcggct ccgggcgtat atgctccgca ttggtcttga 
     5281 ccaactctat cagagcttgg ttgacggcaa tttcgatgat gcagcttggg cgcagggtcg 
     5341 atgcgacgca atcgtccgat ccggagccgg gactgtcggg cgtacacaaa tcgcccgcag 
     5401 aagcgcggcc gtctggaccg atggctgtgt agaagtactc gccgatagtg gaaaccgacg 
     5461 ccccagcact cgtccgaggg caaaggaata gcacgtacta cgagatttcg attccaccgc 
     5521 cgccttctat gaaaggttgg gcttcggaat cgttttccgg gacgccggct ggatgatcct 
     5581 ccagcgcggg gatctcatgc tggagttctt cgcccacccc aacttgttta ttgcagctta 
     5641 taatggttac aaataaagca atagcatcac aaatttcaca aataaagcat ttttttcact 
     5701 gcattctagt tgtggtttgt ccaaactcat caatgtatct tatcatgtct gtataccgtc 
     5761 gacctctagc tagagcttgg cgtaatcatg gtcatagctg tttcctgtgt gaaattgtta 
     5821 tccgctcaca attccacaca acatacgagc cggaagcata aagtgtaaag cctggggtgc 
     5881 ctaatgagtg agctaactca cattaattgc gttgcgctca ctgcccgctt tccagtcggg 
     5941 aaacctgtcg tgccagctgc attaatgaat cggccaacgc gcggggagag gcggtttgcg 
     6001 tattgggcgc tcttccgctt cctcgctcac tgactcgctg cgctcggtcg ttcggctgcg 
     6061 gcgagcggta tcagctcact caaaggcggt aatacggtta tccacagaat caggggataa 
     6121 cgcaggaaag aacatgtgag caaaaggcca gcaaaaggcc aggaaccgta aaaaggccgc 
     6181 gttgctggcg tttttccata ggctccgccc ccctgacgag catcacaaaa atcgacgctc 
     6241 aagtcagagg tggcgaaacc cgacaggact ataaagatac caggcgtttc cccctggaag 
     6301 ctccctcgtg cgctctcctg ttccgaccct gccgcttacc ggatacctgt ccgcctttct 
     6361 cccttcggga agcgtggcgc tttctcatag ctcacgctgt aggtatctca gttcggtgta 
     6421 ggtcgttcgc tccaagctgg gctgtgtgca cgaacccccc gttcagcccg accgctgcgc 
     6481 cttatccggt aactatcgtc ttgagtccaa cccggtaaga cacgacttat cgccactggc 
     6541 agcagccact ggtaacagga ttagcagagc gaggtatgta ggcggtgcta cagagttctt 
     6601 gaagtggtgg cctaactacg gctacactag aaggacagta tttggtatct gcgctctgct 
     6661 gaagccagtt accttcggaa aaagagttgg tagctcttga tccggcaaac aaaccaccgc 
     6721 tggtagcggt ggtttttttg tttgcaagca gcagattacg cgcagaaaaa aaggatctca 
     6781 agaagatcct ttgatctttt ctacggggtc tgacgctcag tggaacgaaa actcacgtta 
     6841 agggattttg gtcatgagat tatcaaaaag gatcttcacc tagatccttt taaattaaaa 
     6901 atgaagtttt aaatcaatct aaagtatata tgagtaaact tggtctgaca gttaccaatg 
     6961 cttaatcagt gaggcaccta tctcagcgat ctgtctattt cgttcatcca tagttgcctg 
     7021 actccccgtc gtgtagataa ctacgatacg ggagggctta ccatctggcc ccagtgctgc 
     7081 aatgataccg cgagacccac gctcaccggc tccagattta tcagcaataa accagccagc 
     7141 cggaagggcc gagcgcagaa gtggtcctgc aactttatcc gcctccatcc agtctattaa 
     7201 ttgttgccgg gaagctagag taagtagttc gccagttaat agtttgcgca acgttgttgc 
     7261 cattgctaca ggcatcgtgg tgtcacgctc gtcgtttggt atggcttcat tcagctccgg 
     7321 ttcccaacga tcaaggcgag ttacatgatc ccccatgttg tgcaaaaaag cggttagctc 
     7381 cttcggtcct ccgatcgttg tcagaagtaa gttggccgca gtgttatcac tcatggttat 
     7441 ggcagcactg cataattctc ttactgtcat gccatccgta agatgctttt ctgtgactgg 
     7501 tgagtactca accaagtcat tctgagaata gtgtatgcgg cgaccgagtt gctcttgccc 
     7561 ggcgtcaata cgggataata ccgcgccaca tagcagaact ttaaaagtgc tcatcattgg 
     7621 aaaacgttct tcggggcgaa aactctcaag gatcttaccg ctgttgagat ccagttcgat 
     7681 gtaacccact cgtgcaccca actgatcttc agcatctttt actttcacca gcgtttctgg 
     7741 gtgagcaaaa acaggaaggc aaaatgccgc aaaaaaggga ataagggcga cacggaaatg 
     7801 ttgaatactc atactcttcc tttttcaata ttattgaagc atttatcagg gttattgtct 
     7861 catgagcgga tacatatttg aatgtattta gaaaaataaa caaatagggg ttccgcgcac 
     7921 atttccccga aaagtgccac ctgacgtcga cggatcggga gatctcccga tcccctatgg 
     7981 tgcactctca gtacaatctg ctctgatgcc gcatagttaa gccagtatct gctccctgct 
     8041 tgtgtgttgg aggtcgctga gtagtgcgcg agcaaaattt aagctacaac aaggcaaggc 
     8101 ttgaccgaca attgcatgaa gaatctgctt agggttaggc gttttgcgct gcttcgcgat 
     8161 gtacgggcca gatatacgcg ttgacattga ttattgacta gttattaata gtaatcaatt 
     8221 acggggtcat tagttcatag cccatatatg gagttccgcg ttacataact tacggtaaat 
     8281 ggcccgcctg gctgaccgcc caacgacccc cgcccattga cgtcaataat gacgtatgtt 
     8341 cccatagtaa cgccaatagg gactttccat tgacgtcaat gggtggagta tttacggtaa 
     8401 actgcccact tggcagtaca tcaagtgtat catatgccaa gtacgccccc tattgacgtc 
     8461 aatgacggta aatggcccgc ctggcattat gcccagtaca tgaccttatg ggactttcct 
     8521 acttggcagt acatctacgt attagtcatc gctattacca tggtgatgcg gttttggcag 
     8581 tacatcaatg ggcgtggata gcggtttgac tcacggggat ttccaagtct ccaccccatt 
     8641 gacgtcaatg ggagtttgtt ttggcaccaa aatcaacggg actttccaaa atgtcgtaac 
     8701 aactccgccc cattgacgca aatgggcggt aggcgtgtac ggtgggaggt ctatataagc 
     8761 agagctctct ggctaactag agaacccact gcttactggc ttatcgaaat taatacgact 
     8821 cactataggg agacccaagc tgg 
//
