# Supplementary material for: The variable number of tandem repeats element in DAT1 regulates in vitro dopamine transporter density
Source: BMC Genet. 2005 Nov 27;6:55. doi: 10.1186/1471-2156-6-55 (PMC1325255; doi:10.1186/1471-2156-6-55)
Supplement: Additional File 1 — ZIP archive containing full length annotated sequence files (.gb format) of the four DAT1 constructs. dat1_clones_in_pcDNA5-FRT.zip (17 K) [file 1471-2156-6-55-S1.zip › hDAT10.gb]

LOCUS       hDAT\10\in   8883 bp    DNA   circular             6-DEC-2004
SOURCE      
  ORGANISM  
COMMENT     This file is created by Vector NTI
            http://www.informaxinc.com/
COMMENT     VNTDATE|302437384|
COMMENT     VNTDBDATE|357251411|
COMMENT     LSOWNER|
COMMENT     VNTNAME|hDAT 10 in pcDNA5/FTR|
COMMENT     VNTAUTHORNAME|Sidney VanNess|
COMMENT     VNTAUTHORTEL|404-727-8264|
COMMENT     VNTAUTHOREML|svannes@emory.edu|
COMMENT     VNTAUTHORWWW|psychiatry.emory.edu/labs/kilts|
COMMENT     VNTAUTHORAD1|1639 Pierce Drive|
FEATURES             Location/Qualifiers
     misc_feature    5404..6424
                     /vntifkey="21"
                     /label=Hygromycin
     misc_feature    5349..5396
                     /vntifkey="21"
                     /label=FRT
     promoter        232..819
                     /vntifkey="29"
                     /label=CMV\Promoter
     misc_feature    complement(7887..8846)
                     /vntifkey="21"
                     /label=Ampicillin
     polyA_signal    4841..5065
                     /vntifkey="25"
                     /label=Poly\A
     polyA_signal    6556..6686
                     /vntifkey="25"
                     /label=SV40\PolyA
     misc_feature    912..2855
                     /vntifkey="21"
                     /label=hDAT
     exon            2856..4762
                     /vntifkey="61"
                     /label=3'UTR
     repeat_region   3602..3966
                     /vntifkey="34"
                     /label=VNTR\Region
BASE COUNT     1933 a      2486 c      2363 g      2101 t 
ORIGIN
        1 gacggatcgg gagatctccc gatcccctat ggtgcactct cagtacaatc tgctctgatg 
       61 ccgcatagtt aagccagtat ctgctccctg cttgtgtgtt ggaggtcgct gagtagtgcg 
      121 cgagcaaaat ttaagctaca acaaggcaag gcttgaccga caattgcatg aagaatctgc 
      181 ttagggttag gcgttttgcg ctgcttcgcg atgtacgggc cagatatacg cgttgacatt 
      241 gattattgac tagttattaa tagtaatcaa ttacggggtc attagttcat agcccatata 
      301 tggagttccg cgttacataa cttacggtaa atggcccgcc tggctgaccg cccaacgacc 
      361 cccgcccatt gacgtcaata atgacgtatg ttcccatagt aacgccaata gggactttcc 
      421 attgacgtca atgggtggag tatttacggt aaactgccca cttggcagta catcaagtgt 
      481 atcatatgcc aagtacgccc cctattgacg tcaatgacgg taaatggccc gcctggcatt 
      541 atgcccagta catgacctta tgggactttc ctacttggca gtacatctac gtattagtca 
      601 tcgctattac catggtgatg cggttttggc agtacatcaa tgggcgtgga tagcggtttg 
      661 actcacgggg atttccaagt ctccacccca ttgacgtcaa tgggagtttg ttttggcacc 
      721 aaaatcaacg ggactttcca aaatgtcgta acaactccgc cccattgacg caaatgggcg 
      781 gtaggcgtgt acggtgggag gtctatataa gcagagctct ctggctaact agagaaccca 
      841 ctgcttactg gcttatcgaa attaatacga ctcactatag ggagacccaa gctggctagc 
      901 gtttaaactt aagcttggta ccgagctcgg atccactagt ccagtgtggt ggaattctgc 
      961 agatagcttc aactcccagt gtgccatgag taagagcaaa tgctccgtgg gactcatgtc 
     1021 ttccgtggtg gccccggcta aggagcccaa tgccgtgggc ccgaaggagg tggagctcat 
     1081 ccttgtcaag gagcagaacg gagtgcagct caccagctcc accctcacca acccgcggca 
     1141 gagccccgtg gaggcccagg atcgggagac ctggggcaag aagatcgact ttctcctgtc 
     1201 cgtcattggc tttgctgtgg acctggccaa cgtctggcgg ttcccctacc tgtgctacaa 
     1261 aaatggtggc ggtgccttcc tggtccccta cctgctcttc atggtcattg ctgggatgcc 
     1321 acttttctac atggagctgg ccctcggcca gttcaacagg gaaggggccg ctggtgtctg 
     1381 gaagatctgc cccatactga aaggtgtggg cttcacggtc atcctcatct cactgtatgt 
     1441 cggcttcttc tacaacgtca tcatcgcctg ggcgctgcac tatctcttct cctccttcac 
     1501 cacggagctc ccctggatcc actgcaacaa ctcctggaac agccccaact gctcggatgc 
     1561 ccatcctggt gactccagtg gagacagctc gggcctcaac gacacttttg ggaccacacc 
     1621 tgctgccgag tactttgaac gtggcgtgct gcacctccac cagagccatg gcatcgacga 
     1681 cctggggcct ccgcggtggc agctcacagc ctgcctggtg ctggtcatcg tgctgctcta 
     1741 cttcagcctc tggaagggcg tgaagacctc agggaaggtg gtatggatca cagccaccat 
     1801 gccatacgtg gtcctcactg ccctgctcct gcgtggggtc accctccctg gagccataga 
     1861 cggcatcaga gcatacctga gcgttgactt ctaccggctc tgcgaggcgt ctgtttggat 
     1921 tgacgcggcc acccaggtgt gcttctccct gggcgtgggg ttcggggtgc tgatcgcctt 
     1981 ctccagctac aacaagttca ccaacaactg ctacagggac gcgattgtca ccacctccat 
     2041 caactccctg acgagcttct cctccggctt cgtcgtcttc tccttcctgg ggtacatggc 
     2101 acagaagcac agtgtgccca tcggggacgt ggccaaggac gggccagggc tgatcttcat 
     2161 catctacccg gaagccatcg ccacgctccc tctgtcctca gcctgggccg tggtcttctt 
     2221 catcatgctg ctcaccctgg gtatcgacag cgccatgggt ggtatggagt cagtgatcac 
     2281 cgggctcatc gatgagttcc agctgctgca cagacaccgt gagctcttca cgctcttcat 
     2341 cgtcctggcg accttcctcc tgtccctgtt ctgcgtcacc aacggtggca tctacgtctt 
     2401 cacgctcctg gaccattttg cagccggcac gtccatcctc tttggagtgc tcatcgaagc 
     2461 catcggagtg gcctggttct atggtgttgg gcagttcagc gacgacatcc agcagatgac 
     2521 cgggcagcgg cccagcctgt actggcggct gtgctggaag ctggtcagcc cctgctttct 
     2581 cctgttcgtg gtcgtggtca gcattgtgac cttcagaccc ccccactacg gagcctacat 
     2641 cttccccgac tgggccaacg cgctgggctg ggtcatcgcc acatcctcca tggccatggt 
     2701 gcccatctat gcggcctaca agttctgcag cctgcctggg tcctttcgag agaaactggc 
     2761 ctacgccatt gcacccgaga aggaccgtga gctggtggac agaggggagg tgcgccagtt 
     2821 cacgctccgc cactggctca aggtgtagag ggagcgagca gagacgaaga ccccaggaag 
     2881 tcatcctgca atgggagaga cacgaacaaa ccaaggaaat ctaagtttcg agagaaagga 
     2941 gggcaacttc tactcttcaa cctctactga aaacacaaac aacaaagcag aagactcctc 
     3001 tcttctgact gtttacacct ttccgtgccg ggagcgcacc tcgccgtgtc ttgtgttgct 
     3061 gtaataacga cgtagatctg tgcagcgagg tccaccccgt tgttgtccct gcagggcaga 
     3121 aaaacgtcta acttcatgct gtctgtgtga ggctccctcc ctccctgctc cctgctcccg 
     3181 gctctgaggc tgccccaggg gcactgtgtt ctcaggcggg gatcacgatc cttgtagacg 
     3241 cacctgctga gaatccccgt gctcacagta gcttcctaga ccatttactt tgcccatatt 
     3301 aaaaagccaa gtgtcctgct tggtttagct gtgcagaagg tgaaatggag gaaaccacaa 
     3361 attcatgcaa agtcctttcc cgatgcgtgg ctcccagcag aggccgtaaa ttgagcgttc 
     3421 agttgacaca ttgcacacac agtctgttca gaggcattgg aggatggggg tcctggtatg 
     3481 tctcaccagg aaattctgtt tatgttcttg cagcagagag aaataaaact ccttgaaacc 
     3541 agctcaggct actgccactc aggcagcctg tgggtccttg cggtgtaggg aacggcctga 
     3601 gaggagcgtg tcctatcccc ggacgcatgc agggccccca caggagcgtg tcctatcccc 
     3661 ggacgcatgc agggccccca caggagcatg tcctatccct ggacgcatgc agggccccca 
     3721 caggagcgtg tactacccca gaacgcatgc agggccccca caggagcgtg tactacccca 
     3781 ggacgcatgc agggccccca ctggagcgtg tactacccca ggacgcatgc agggccccca 
     3841 caggagcgtg tcctatcccc ggaccggacg catgcagggc ccccacagga gcgtgtacta 
     3901 ccccaggacg catgcagggc ccccacagga gcgtgtacta ccccaggatg catgcagggc 
     3961 ccccacagga gcgtgtacta ccccaggacg catgcagggc ccccatgcag gcagcctgca 
     4021 gaccacactc tgcctggcct tgagccgtga cctccaggaa gggaccccac tggaatttta 
     4081 tttctctcag gtgcgtgcca catcaataac aacagttttt atgtttgcga atggcttttt 
     4141 aaaatcatat ttacctgtga atcaaaacaa attcaagaat gcagtatccg cgagcctgct 
     4201 tgctgatatt gcagtttttg tttacaagaa taattagcaa tactgagtga aggatgttgg 
     4261 ccaaaagctg ctttccatgg cacactgccc tctgccactg acaggaaagt ggatgccata 
     4321 gtttgaattc atgcctcaag tcggtgggcc tgcctacgtg ctgcccgagg gcaggggccg 
     4381 tgcagggcca gtcatggctg tcccctgcaa gtggacgtgg gctccaggga ctggagtgta 
     4441 atgctcggtg ggagccgtca gcctgtgaac tgccaggcag ctgcagttag cacagaggat 
     4501 ggcttcccca ttgccttctg gggagggaca cagaggacgg cttccccatc gccttctggc 
     4561 cgctgcagtc agcacagaga gcggcttccc cattgccttc tggggaggga cacagaggac 
     4621 agcttcccca tcgccttctg gctgctgcag tcagcacaga gagcggcttc cccatcgcct 
     4681 tctggggagg ggctccgtgt agcaacccag gtgttgtccg tgtctgttga ccaatctcta 
     4741 ttcagcatcg tgtgggtccc ttctagaggg cccgtttatc cagcacagtg gcggccgctc 
     4801 gagtctagag ggcccgttta aacccgctga tcagcctcga ctgtgccttc tagttgccag 
     4861 ccatctgttg tttgcccctc ccccgtgcct tccttgaccc tggaaggtgc cactcccact 
     4921 gtcctttcct aataaaatga ggaaattgca tcgcattgtc tgagtaggtg tcattctatt 
     4981 ctggggggtg gggtggggca ggacagcaag ggggaggatt gggaagacaa tagcaggcat 
     5041 gctggggatg cggtgggctc tatggcttct gaggcggaaa gaaccagctg gggctctagg 
     5101 gggtatcccc nnnnnnnnnn nnnnnnnnnn nnnnnnnnnn nnnnnnnnnn nnnnnnnnnn 
     5161 nnnnnnnnnn nnnnnnnnnn nnnnnnnnnn nnnnnnnnnn nnnnnnnnnn nnnnnnnnnn 
     5221 nnnnnnnnnn nnnncnnnnn nnnnnnnnnn nnnnnnnnnn nnnnnnnnnn nnnnnnnnnn 
     5281 nnnnnnnnnn nnnnnnnnnn nnnnnnnnnn nnnnnnnnnn nnnnnnaggg tgatggttca 
     5341 cgtacctaga agttcctatt ccgaagttcc tattctctag aaagtatagg aacttccttg 
     5401 gccaaaaagc ctgaactcac cgcgacgtct gtcgagaagt ttctgatcga aaagttcgac 
     5461 agcgtctccg acctgatgca gctctcggag ggcgaagaat ctcgtgcttt cagcttcgat 
     5521 gtaggagggc gtggatatgt cctgcgggta aatagctgcg ccgatggttt ctacaaagat 
     5581 cgttatgttt atcggcactt tgcatcggcc gcgctcccga ttccggaagt gcttgacatt 
     5641 ggggaattca gcgagagcct gacctattgc atctcccgcc gtgcacaggg tgtcacgttg 
     5701 caagacctgc ctgaaaccga actgcccgct gttctgcagc cggtcgcgga ggccatggat 
     5761 gcgatcgctg cggccgatct tagccagacg agcgggttcg gcccattcgg accgcaagga 
     5821 atcggtcaat acactacatg gcgtgatttc atatgcgcga ttgctgatcc ccatgtgtat 
     5881 cactggcaaa ctgtgatgga cgacaccgtc agtgcgtccg tcgcgcaggc tctcgatgag 
     5941 ctgatgcttt gggccgagga ctgccccgaa gtccggcacc tcgtgcacgc ggatttcggc 
     6001 tccaacaatg tcctgacgga caatggccgc ataacagcgg tcattgactg gagcgaggcg 
     6061 atgttcgggg attcccaata cgaggtcgcc aacatcttct tctggaggcc gtggttggct 
     6121 tgtatggagc agcagacgcg ctacttcgag cggaggcatc cggagcttgc aggatcgccg 
     6181 cggctccggg cgtatatgct ccgcattggt cttgaccaac tctatcagag cttggttgac 
     6241 ggcaatttcg atgatgcagc ttgggcgcag ggtcgatgcg acgcaatcgt ccgatccgga 
     6301 gccgggactg tcgggcgtac acaaatcgcc cgcagaagcg cggccgtctg gaccgatggc 
     6361 tgtgtagaag tactcgccga tagtggaaac cgacgcccca gcactcgtcc gagggcaaag 
     6421 gaatagcacg tactacgaga tttcgattcc accgccgcct tctatgaaag gttgggcttc 
     6481 ggaatcgttt tccgggacgc cggctggatg atcctccagc gcggggatct catgctggag 
     6541 ttcttcgccc accccaactt gtttattgca gcttataatg gttacaaata aagcaatagc 
     6601 atcacaaatt tcacaaataa agcatttttt tcactgcatt ctagttgtgg tttgtccaaa 
     6661 ctcatcaatg tatcttatca tgtctgtata ccgtcgacct ctagctagag cttggcgtaa 
     6721 tcatggtcat agctgtttcc tgtgtgaaat tgttatccgc tcacaattcc acacaacata 
     6781 cgagccggaa gcataaagtg taaagcctgg ggtgcctaat gagtgagcta actcacatta 
     6841 attgcgttgc gctcactgcc cgctttccag tcgggaaacc tgtcgtgcca gctgcattaa 
     6901 tgaatcggcc aacgcgcggg gagaggcggt ttgcgtattg ggcgctcttc cgcttcctcg 
     6961 ctcactgact cgctgcgctc ggtcgttcgg ctgcggcgag cggtatcagc tcactcaaag 
     7021 gcggtaatac ggttatccac agaatcaggg gataacgcag gaaagaacat gtgagcaaaa 
     7081 ggccagcaaa aggccaggaa ccgtaaaaag gccgcgttgc tggcgttttt ccataggctc 
     7141 cgcccccctg acgagcatca caaaaatcga cgctcaagtc agaggtggcg aaacccgaca 
     7201 ggactataaa gataccaggc gtttccccct ggaagctccc tcgtgcgctc tcctgttccg 
     7261 accctgccgc ttaccggata cctgtccgcc tttctccctt cgggaagcgt ggcgctttct 
     7321 catagctcac gctgtaggta tctcagttcg gtgtaggtcg ttcgctccaa gctgggctgt 
     7381 gtgcacgaac cccccgttca gcccgaccgc tgcgccttat ccggtaacta tcgtcttgag 
     7441 tccaacccgg taagacacga cttatcgcca ctggcagcag ccactggtaa caggattagc 
     7501 agagcgaggt atgtaggcgg tgctacagag ttcttgaagt ggtggcctaa ctacggctac 
     7561 actagaagga cagtatttgg tatctgcgct ctgctgaagc cagttacctt cggaaaaaga 
     7621 gttggtagct cttgatccgg caaacaaacc accgctggta gcggtggttt ttttgtttgc 
     7681 aagcagcaga ttacgcgcag aaaaaaagga tctcaagaag atcctttgat cttttctacg 
     7741 gggtctgacg ctcagtggaa cgaaaactca cgttaaggga ttttggtcat gagattatca 
     7801 aaaaggatct tcacctagat ccttttaaat taaaaatgaa gttttaaatc aatctaaagt 
     7861 atatatgagt aaacttggtc tgacagttac caatgcttaa tcagtgaggc acctatctca 
     7921 gcgatctgtc tatttcgttc atccatagtt gcctgactcc ccgtcgtgta gataactacg 
     7981 atacgggagg gcttaccatc tggccccagt gctgcaatga taccgcgaga cccacgctca 
     8041 ccggctccag atttatcagc aataaaccag ccagccggaa gggccgagcg cagaagtggt 
     8101 cctgcaactt tatccgcctc catccagtct attaattgtt gccgggaagc tagagtaagt 
     8161 agttcgccag ttaatagttt gcgcaacgtt gttgccattg ctacaggcat cgtggtgtca 
     8221 cgctcgtcgt ttggtatggc ttcattcagc tccggttccc aacgatcaag gcgagttaca 
     8281 tgatccccca tgttgtgcaa aaaagcggtt agctccttcg gtcctccgat cgttgtcaga 
     8341 agtaagttgg ccgcagtgtt atcactcatg gttatggcag cactgcataa ttctcttact 
     8401 gtcatgccat ccgtaagatg cttttctgtg actggtgagt actcaaccaa gtcattctga 
     8461 gaatagtgta tgcggcgacc gagttgctct tgcccggcgt caatacggga taataccgcg 
     8521 ccacatagca gaactttaaa agtgctcatc attggaaaac gttcttcggg gcgaaaactc 
     8581 tcaaggatct taccgctgtt gagatccagt tcgatgtaac ccactcgtgc acccaactga 
     8641 tcttcagcat cttttacttt caccagcgtt tctgggtgag caaaaacagg aaggcaaaat 
     8701 gccgcaaaaa agggaataag ggcgacacgg aaatgttgaa tactcatact cttccttttt 
     8761 caatattatt gaagcattta tcagggttat tgtctcatga gcggatacat atttgaatgt 
     8821 atttagaaaa ataaacaaat aggggttccg cgcacatttc cccgaaaagt gccacctgac 
     8881 gtc 
//
