# Supplementary material for: The variable number of tandem repeats element in DAT1 regulates in vitro dopamine transporter density
Source: BMC Genet. 2005 Nov 27;6:55. doi: 10.1186/1471-2156-6-55 (PMC1325255; doi:10.1186/1471-2156-6-55)
Supplement: Additional File 1 — ZIP archive containing full length annotated sequence files (.gb format) of the four DAT1 constructs. dat1_clones_in_pcDNA5-FRT.zip (17 K) [file 1471-2156-6-55-S1.zip › hDATZero.gb]

LOCUS       hDAT\Zero\   7770 bp    DNA   circular            27-APR-2004
SOURCE      
  ORGANISM  
COMMENT     This file is created by Vector NTI
            http://www.informaxinc.com/
COMMENT     VNTDATE|336925650|
COMMENT     VNTDBDATE|336927643|
COMMENT     LSOWNER|
COMMENT     VNTNAME|hDAT Zero in pcDNA5/FRT|
COMMENT     VNTAUTHORNAME|Sidney VanNess|
COMMENT     VNTAUTHORTEL|404-727-8264|
COMMENT     VNTAUTHOREML|svannes@emory.edu|
COMMENT     VNTAUTHORWWW|psychiatry.emory.edu/labs/kilts|
COMMENT     VNTAUTHORAD1|1639 Pierce Drive|
FEATURES             Location/Qualifiers
     misc_feature    3380..4400
                     /vntifkey="21"
                     /label=Hygromycin
     misc_feature    3325..3372
                     /vntifkey="21"
                     /label=FRT
     promoter        7091..7678
                     /vntifkey="29"
                     /label=CMV\Promoter
     misc_feature    complement(5863..6822)
                     /vntifkey="21"
                     /label=Ampicillin
     polyA_signal    2817..3041
                     /vntifkey="25"
                     /label=Poly\A
     polyA_signal    4532..4662
                     /vntifkey="25"
                     /label=SV40\PolyA
     misc_feature    75..1940
                     /vntifkey="21"
                     /label=hDAT
                     /note="dat1 Coding Region: Necessary and Sufficient to produce functional DAT"
     exon            1941..2688
                     /vntifkey="61"
                     /label=3'\UTR
BASE COUNT     1701 a      2143 c      2046 g      1880 t 
ORIGIN
        1 agcttggtcc gagctcggat ccactagtcc agggtggtgg aattctgcag atagcttcaa 
       61 ctcccagtgt gcccatgagt aagagcaaat gctccgtggg actcatgtct tccgtggtgg 
      121 ccccggctaa ggagcccaat gccgtgggcc cgaaggaggt ggagctcatc cttgtcaagg 
      181 agcagaacgg agtgcagctc accagctcca ccctcaccaa cccgcggcag agccccgtgg 
      241 aggcccagga tcgggagacc tggggcaaga agatcgactt tctcctgtcc gtcattggct 
      301 ttgctgtgga cctggccaac gtctggcggt tcccctacct gtgctacaaa aatggtggcg 
      361 gtgccttcct ggtcccctac ctgctcttca tggtcattgc tgggatgcca cttttctaca 
      421 tggagctggc cctcggccag ttcaacaggg aaggggccgc tggtgtctgg aagatctgcc 
      481 ccatactgaa aggtgtgggc ttcacggtca tcctcatctc actgtatgtc ggcttcttct 
      541 acaacgtcat catcgcctgg gcgctgcact atctcttctc ctccttcacc acggagctcc 
      601 cctggatcca ctgcaacaac tcctggaaca gccccaactg ctcggatgcc catcctggtg 
      661 actccagtgg agacagctcg ggcctcaacg acacttttgg gaccacacct gctgccgagt 
      721 actttgaacg tggcgtgctg cacctccacc agagccatgg catcgacgac ctggggcctc 
      781 cgcggtggca gctcacagcc tgcctggtgc tggtcatcgt gctgctctac ttcagcctct 
      841 ggaagggcgt gaagacctca gggaaggtgg tatggatcac agccaccatg ccatacgtgg 
      901 tcctcactgc cctgctcctg cgtggggtca ccctccctgg agccatagac ggcatcagag 
      961 catacctgag cgttgacttc taccggctct gcgaggcgtc tgtttggatt gacgcggcca 
     1021 cccaggtgtg cttctccctg ggcgtggggt tcggggtgct gatcgccttc tccagctaca 
     1081 acaagttcac caacaactgc tacagggacg cgattgtcac cacctccatc aactccctga 
     1141 cgagcttctc ctccggcttc gtcgtcttct ccttcctggg gtacatggca cagaagcaca 
     1201 gtgtgcccat cggggacgtg gccaaggacg ggccagggct gatcttcatc atctacccgg 
     1261 aagccatcgc cacgctccct ctgtcctcgg cctgggccgt ggtcttcttc atcatgctgc 
     1321 tcaccctggg tatcgacagc gccatgggtg gtatggagtc agtgatcacc gggctcatcg 
     1381 atgagttcca gctgctgcac agacaccgtg agctcttcac gctcttcatc gtcctggcga 
     1441 ccttcctcct gtccctgttc tgcgtcacca acggtggcat ctacgtcttc acgctcctgg 
     1501 accattttgc agccggcacg tccatcctct ttggagtgct catcgaagcc atcggagtgg 
     1561 cctggttcta tggtgttggg cagttcagcg acgacatcca gcagatgacc gggcagcggc 
     1621 ccagcctgta ctggcggctg tgctggaagc tggtcagccc ctgctttctc ctgttcgtgg 
     1681 tcgtggtcag cattgtgacc ttcagacccc cccactacgg agcctacatc ttccccgact 
     1741 gggccaacgc gctgggctgg gtcatcgcca catcctccat ggccatggtg cccatctatg 
     1801 cggcctacaa gttctgcagc ctgcctgggt cctttcgaga gaaactggcc tacgccattg 
     1861 cacccgagaa ggaccgtgag ctggtggaca gaggggaggt gcgccagttc acgctccgcc 
     1921 actggctcaa ggtgtagagg gagcagagac gaagacccca ggaagtcatc ctgcaatggg 
     1981 agagacacga acaaaccaag gaaatctaag tttcgagaga aaggagggca acttctactc 
     2041 ttcaacctct actgaaaaca caaacaacaa agcagaagac tcctctcttc tgactgttta 
     2101 cacctttccg tgccgggagc gcacctcgcc gtgtcttgtg ttgctgtaat aacgacgtag 
     2161 atctgtgcag cgaggtccac cccgttgttg tccctgcagg gcagaaaaac gtctaacttc 
     2221 atgctgtctg tgtgaggctc cctccctccc tgctccctgc tcccggctct gaggctgccc 
     2281 caggggcact gtgttctcag gcggggatca cgatccttgt agacgcacct gctgagaatc 
     2341 cccgtgctca cagtagcttc ctagaccatt tactttgccc atattaaaaa gccaagtgtc 
     2401 ctgcttggtt tagctgtgca gaaggtgaaa tggaggaaac cacaaattca tgcaaagtcc 
     2461 tttcccgatg cgtggctccc agcagaggcc gtaaattgag cgttcagttg acacattgca 
     2521 cacacagtct gttcagaggc attggaggat gggggtcctg gtatgtctca ccaggaaatt 
     2581 ctgtttatgt tcttgcagca gagagaaata aaactccttg aaaccagctc aggctactgc 
     2641 cactcaggca gcctgtgggt ccttgcggtg tagggaacgg cctgagaagg gcgaattctg 
     2701 cagatatcca tcacactggc ggccgctcga gcatgcatct agagggcccg tttatccagc 
     2761 acagtggcgg ccgctcgagt ctagagggcc cgtttaaacc cgctgatcag cctcgactgt 
     2821 gccttctagt tgccagccat ctgttgtttg cccctccccc gtgccttcct tgaccctgga 
     2881 aggtgccact cccactgtcc tttcctaata aaatgaggaa attgcatcgc attgtctgag 
     2941 taggtgtcat tctattctgg ggggtggggt ggggcaggac agcaaggggg aggattggga 
     3001 agacaatagc aggcatgctg gggatgcggt gggctctatg gcttctgagg cggaaagaac 
     3061 cagctggggc tctagggggt atccccnnnn nnnnnnnnnn nnnnnnnnnn nnnnnnnnnn 
     3121 nnnnnnnnnn nnnnnnnnnn nnnnnnnnnn nnnnnnnnnn nnnnnnnnnn nnnnnnnnnn 
     3181 nnnnnnnnnn nnnnnnnnnn nnnnnnnnnn cnnnnnnnnn nnnnnnnnnn nnnnnnnnnn 
     3241 nnnnnnnnnn nnnnnnnnnn nnnnnnnnnn nnnnnnnnnn nnnnnnnnnn nnnnnnnnnn 
     3301 nnagggtgat ggttcacgta cctagaagtt cctattccga agttcctatt ctctagaaag 
     3361 tataggaact tccttggcca aaaagcctga actcaccgcg acgtctgtcg agaagtttct 
     3421 gatcgaaaag ttcgacagcg tctccgacct gatgcagctc tcggagggcg aagaatctcg 
     3481 tgctttcagc ttcgatgtag gagggcgtgg atatgtcctg cgggtaaata gctgcgccga 
     3541 tggtttctac aaagatcgtt atgtttatcg gcactttgca tcggccgcgc tcccgattcc 
     3601 ggaagtgctt gacattgggg aattcagcga gagcctgacc tattgcatct cccgccgtgc 
     3661 acagggtgtc acgttgcaag acctgcctga aaccgaactg cccgctgttc tgcagccggt 
     3721 cgcggaggcc atggatgcga tcgctgcggc cgatcttagc cagacgagcg ggttcggccc 
     3781 attcggaccg caaggaatcg gtcaatacac tacatggcgt gatttcatat gcgcgattgc 
     3841 tgatccccat gtgtatcact ggcaaactgt gatggacgac accgtcagtg cgtccgtcgc 
     3901 gcaggctctc gatgagctga tgctttgggc cgaggactgc cccgaagtcc ggcacctcgt 
     3961 gcacgcggat ttcggctcca acaatgtcct gacggacaat ggccgcataa cagcggtcat 
     4021 tgactggagc gaggcgatgt tcggggattc ccaatacgag gtcgccaaca tcttcttctg 
     4081 gaggccgtgg ttggcttgta tggagcagca gacgcgctac ttcgagcgga ggcatccgga 
     4141 gcttgcagga tcgccgcggc tccgggcgta tatgctccgc attggtcttg accaactcta 
     4201 tcagagcttg gttgacggca atttcgatga tgcagcttgg gcgcagggtc gatgcgacgc 
     4261 aatcgtccga tccggagccg ggactgtcgg gcgtacacaa atcgcccgca gaagcgcggc 
     4321 cgtctggacc gatggctgtg tagaagtact cgccgatagt ggaaaccgac gccccagcac 
     4381 tcgtccgagg gcaaaggaat agcacgtact acgagatttc gattccaccg ccgccttcta 
     4441 tgaaaggttg ggcttcggaa tcgttttccg ggacgccggc tggatgatcc tccagcgcgg 
     4501 ggatctcatg ctggagttct tcgcccaccc caacttgttt attgcagctt ataatggtta 
     4561 caaataaagc aatagcatca caaatttcac aaataaagca tttttttcac tgcattctag 
     4621 ttgtggtttg tccaaactca tcaatgtatc ttatcatgtc tgtataccgt cgacctctag 
     4681 ctagagcttg gcgtaatcat ggtcatagct gtttcctgtg tgaaattgtt atccgctcac 
     4741 aattccacac aacatacgag ccggaagcat aaagtgtaaa gcctggggtg cctaatgagt 
     4801 gagctaactc acattaattg cgttgcgctc actgcccgct ttccagtcgg gaaacctgtc 
     4861 gtgccagctg cattaatgaa tcggccaacg cgcggggaga ggcggtttgc gtattgggcg 
     4921 ctcttccgct tcctcgctca ctgactcgct gcgctcggtc gttcggctgc ggcgagcggt 
     4981 atcagctcac tcaaaggcgg taatacggtt atccacagaa tcaggggata acgcaggaaa 
     5041 gaacatgtga gcaaaaggcc agcaaaaggc caggaaccgt aaaaaggccg cgttgctggc 
     5101 gtttttccat aggctccgcc cccctgacga gcatcacaaa aatcgacgct caagtcagag 
     5161 gtggcgaaac ccgacaggac tataaagata ccaggcgttt ccccctggaa gctccctcgt 
     5221 gcgctctcct gttccgaccc tgccgcttac cggatacctg tccgcctttc tcccttcggg 
     5281 aagcgtggcg ctttctcata gctcacgctg taggtatctc agttcggtgt aggtcgttcg 
     5341 ctccaagctg ggctgtgtgc acgaaccccc cgttcagccc gaccgctgcg ccttatccgg 
     5401 taactatcgt cttgagtcca acccggtaag acacgactta tcgccactgg cagcagccac 
     5461 tggtaacagg attagcagag cgaggtatgt aggcggtgct acagagttct tgaagtggtg 
     5521 gcctaactac ggctacacta gaaggacagt atttggtatc tgcgctctgc tgaagccagt 
     5581 taccttcgga aaaagagttg gtagctcttg atccggcaaa caaaccaccg ctggtagcgg 
     5641 tggttttttt gtttgcaagc agcagattac gcgcagaaaa aaaggatctc aagaagatcc 
     5701 tttgatcttt tctacggggt ctgacgctca gtggaacgaa aactcacgtt aagggatttt 
     5761 ggtcatgaga ttatcaaaaa ggatcttcac ctagatcctt ttaaattaaa aatgaagttt 
     5821 taaatcaatc taaagtatat atgagtaaac ttggtctgac agttaccaat gcttaatcag 
     5881 tgaggcacct atctcagcga tctgtctatt tcgttcatcc atagttgcct gactccccgt 
     5941 cgtgtagata actacgatac gggagggctt accatctggc cccagtgctg caatgatacc 
     6001 gcgagaccca cgctcaccgg ctccagattt atcagcaata aaccagccag ccggaagggc 
     6061 cgagcgcaga agtggtcctg caactttatc cgcctccatc cagtctatta attgttgccg 
     6121 ggaagctaga gtaagtagtt cgccagttaa tagtttgcgc aacgttgttg ccattgctac 
     6181 aggcatcgtg gtgtcacgct cgtcgtttgg tatggcttca ttcagctccg gttcccaacg 
     6241 atcaaggcga gttacatgat cccccatgtt gtgcaaaaaa gcggttagct ccttcggtcc 
     6301 tccgatcgtt gtcagaagta agttggccgc agtgttatca ctcatggtta tggcagcact 
     6361 gcataattct cttactgtca tgccatccgt aagatgcttt tctgtgactg gtgagtactc 
     6421 aaccaagtca ttctgagaat agtgtatgcg gcgaccgagt tgctcttgcc cggcgtcaat 
     6481 acgggataat accgcgccac atagcagaac tttaaaagtg ctcatcattg gaaaacgttc 
     6541 ttcggggcga aaactctcaa ggatcttacc gctgttgaga tccagttcga tgtaacccac 
     6601 tcgtgcaccc aactgatctt cagcatcttt tactttcacc agcgtttctg ggtgagcaaa 
     6661 aacaggaagg caaaatgccg caaaaaaggg aataagggcg acacggaaat gttgaatact 
     6721 catactcttc ctttttcaat attattgaag catttatcag ggttattgtc tcatgagcgg 
     6781 atacatattt gaatgtattt agaaaaataa acaaataggg gttccgcgca catttccccg 
     6841 aaaagtgcca cctgacgtcg acggatcggg agatctcccg atcccctatg gtgcactctc 
     6901 agtacaatct gctctgatgc cgcatagtta agccagtatc tgctccctgc ttgtgtgttg 
     6961 gaggtcgctg agtagtgcgc gagcaaaatt taagctacaa caaggcaagg cttgaccgac 
     7021 aattgcatga agaatctgct tagggttagg cgttttgcgc tgcttcgcga tgtacgggcc 
     7081 agatatacgc gttgacattg attattgact agttattaat agtaatcaat tacggggtca 
     7141 ttagttcata gcccatatat ggagttccgc gttacataac ttacggtaaa tggcccgcct 
     7201 ggctgaccgc ccaacgaccc ccgcccattg acgtcaataa tgacgtatgt tcccatagta 
     7261 acgccaatag ggactttcca ttgacgtcaa tgggtggagt atttacggta aactgcccac 
     7321 ttggcagtac atcaagtgta tcatatgcca agtacgcccc ctattgacgt caatgacggt 
     7381 aaatggcccg cctggcatta tgcccagtac atgaccttat gggactttcc tacttggcag 
     7441 tacatctacg tattagtcat cgctattacc atggtgatgc ggttttggca gtacatcaat 
     7501 gggcgtggat agcggtttga ctcacgggga tttccaagtc tccaccccat tgacgtcaat 
     7561 gggagtttgt tttggcacca aaatcaacgg gactttccaa aatgtcgtaa caactccgcc 
     7621 ccattgacgc aaatgggcgg taggcgtgta cggtgggagg tctatataag cagagctctc 
     7681 tggctaacta gagaacccac tgcttactgg cttatcgaaa ttaatacgac tcactatagg 
     7741 gagacccaag ctggctagcg tttaaactta 
//
