# Supplementary material for: The variable number of tandem repeats element in DAT1 regulates in vitro dopamine transporter density
Source: BMC Genet. 2005 Nov 27;6:55. doi: 10.1186/1471-2156-6-55 (PMC1325255; doi:10.1186/1471-2156-6-55)
Supplement: Additional File 1 — ZIP archive containing full length annotated sequence files (.gb format) of the four DAT1 constructs. dat1_clones_in_pcDNA5-FRT.zip (17 K) [file 1471-2156-6-55-S1.zip › hDAT.gb]

LOCUS       hDAT\in\pc   6990 bp    DNA   circular             4-FEB-2004
SOURCE      
  ORGANISM  
COMMENT     This file is created by Vector NTI
            http://www.informaxinc.com/
COMMENT     VNTDATE|303387324|
COMMENT     VNTDBDATE|329421446|
COMMENT     LSOWNER|
COMMENT     VNTNAME|hDAT in pcDNA5/FRT|
COMMENT     VNTAUTHORNAME|Sidney VanNess|
COMMENT     VNTAUTHORTEL|404-727-8264|
COMMENT     VNTAUTHOREML|svannes@emory.edu|
COMMENT     VNTAUTHORWWW|psychiatry.emory.edu/labs/kilts|
COMMENT     VNTAUTHORAD1|1639 Pierce Drive|
FEATURES             Location/Qualifiers
     misc_feature    627..1647
                     /vntifkey="21"
                     /label=Hygromycin
     misc_feature    572..619
                     /vntifkey="21"
                     /label=FRT
     promoter        4338..4925
                     /vntifkey="29"
                     /label=CMV\Promoter
     misc_feature    complement(3110..4069)
                     /vntifkey="21"
                     /label=Ampicillin
     polyA_signal    64..288
                     /vntifkey="25"
                     /label=Poly\A
     polyA_signal    1779..1909
                     /vntifkey="25"
                     /label=SV40\PolyA
     misc_feature    5092..6953
                     /vntifkey="21"
                     /label=h\DAT\coding\region
BASE COUNT     1510 a      1931 c      1850 g      1699 t 
ORIGIN
        1 atccagcaca gtggcggccg ctcgagtcta gagggcccgt ttaaacccgc tgatcagcct 
       61 cgactgtgcc ttctagttgc cagccatctg ttgtttgccc ctcccccgtg ccttccttga 
      121 ccctggaagg tgccactccc actgtccttt cctaataaaa tgaggaaatt gcatcgcatt 
      181 gtctgagtag gtgtcattct attctggggg gtggggtggg gcaggacagc aagggggagg 
      241 attgggaaga caatagcagg catgctgggg atgcggtggg ctctatggct tctgaggcgg 
      301 aaagaaccag ctggggctct agggggtatc cccnnnnnnn nnnnnnnnnn nnnnnnnnnn 
      361 nnnnnnnnnn nnnnnnnnnn nnnnnnnnnn nnnnnnnnnn nnnnnnnnnn nnnnnnnnnn 
      421 nnnnnnnnnn nnnnnnnnnn nnnnnnnnnn nnnnnnncnn nnnnnnnnnn nnnnnnnnnn 
      481 nnnnnnnnnn nnnnnnnnnn nnnnnnnnnn nnnnnnnnnn nnnnnnnnnn nnnnnnnnnn 
      541 nnnnnnnnna gggtgatggt tcacgtacct agaagttcct attccgaagt tcctattctc 
      601 tagaaagtat aggaacttcc ttggccaaaa agcctgaact caccgcgacg tctgtcgaga 
      661 agtttctgat cgaaaagttc gacagcgtct ccgacctgat gcagctctcg gagggcgaag 
      721 aatctcgtgc tttcagcttc gatgtaggag ggcgtggata tgtcctgcgg gtaaatagct 
      781 gcgccgatgg tttctacaaa gatcgttatg tttatcggca ctttgcatcg gccgcgctcc 
      841 cgattccgga agtgcttgac attggggaat tcagcgagag cctgacctat tgcatctccc 
      901 gccgtgcaca gggtgtcacg ttgcaagacc tgcctgaaac cgaactgccc gctgttctgc 
      961 agccggtcgc ggaggccatg gatgcgatcg ctgcggccga tcttagccag acgagcgggt 
     1021 tcggcccatt cggaccgcaa ggaatcggtc aatacactac atggcgtgat ttcatatgcg 
     1081 cgattgctga tccccatgtg tatcactggc aaactgtgat ggacgacacc gtcagtgcgt 
     1141 ccgtcgcgca ggctctcgat gagctgatgc tttgggccga ggactgcccc gaagtccggc 
     1201 acctcgtgca cgcggatttc ggctccaaca atgtcctgac ggacaatggc cgcataacag 
     1261 cggtcattga ctggagcgag gcgatgttcg gggattccca atacgaggtc gccaacatct 
     1321 tcttctggag gccgtggttg gcttgtatgg agcagcagac gcgctacttc gagcggaggc 
     1381 atccggagct tgcaggatcg ccgcggctcc gggcgtatat gctccgcatt ggtcttgacc 
     1441 aactctatca gagcttggtt gacggcaatt tcgatgatgc agcttgggcg cagggtcgat 
     1501 gcgacgcaat cgtccgatcc ggagccggga ctgtcgggcg tacacaaatc gcccgcagaa 
     1561 gcgcggccgt ctggaccgat ggctgtgtag aagtactcgc cgatagtgga aaccgacgcc 
     1621 ccagcactcg tccgagggca aaggaatagc acgtactacg agatttcgat tccaccgccg 
     1681 ccttctatga aaggttgggc ttcggaatcg ttttccggga cgccggctgg atgatcctcc 
     1741 agcgcgggga tctcatgctg gagttcttcg cccaccccaa cttgtttatt gcagcttata 
     1801 atggttacaa ataaagcaat agcatcacaa atttcacaaa taaagcattt ttttcactgc 
     1861 attctagttg tggtttgtcc aaactcatca atgtatctta tcatgtctgt ataccgtcga 
     1921 cctctagcta gagcttggcg taatcatggt catagctgtt tcctgtgtga aattgttatc 
     1981 cgctcacaat tccacacaac atacgagccg gaagcataaa gtgtaaagcc tggggtgcct 
     2041 aatgagtgag ctaactcaca ttaattgcgt tgcgctcact gcccgctttc cagtcgggaa 
     2101 acctgtcgtg ccagctgcat taatgaatcg gccaacgcgc ggggagaggc ggtttgcgta 
     2161 ttgggcgctc ttccgcttcc tcgctcactg actcgctgcg ctcggtcgtt cggctgcggc 
     2221 gagcggtatc agctcactca aaggcggtaa tacggttatc cacagaatca ggggataacg 
     2281 caggaaagaa catgtgagca aaaggccagc aaaaggccag gaaccgtaaa aaggccgcgt 
     2341 tgctggcgtt tttccatagg ctccgccccc ctgacgagca tcacaaaaat cgacgctcaa 
     2401 gtcagaggtg gcgaaacccg acaggactat aaagatacca ggcgtttccc cctggaagct 
     2461 ccctcgtgcg ctctcctgtt ccgaccctgc cgcttaccgg atacctgtcc gcctttctcc 
     2521 cttcgggaag cgtggcgctt tctcatagct cacgctgtag gtatctcagt tcggtgtagg 
     2581 tcgttcgctc caagctgggc tgtgtgcacg aaccccccgt tcagcccgac cgctgcgcct 
     2641 tatccggtaa ctatcgtctt gagtccaacc cggtaagaca cgacttatcg ccactggcag 
     2701 cagccactgg taacaggatt agcagagcga ggtatgtagg cggtgctaca gagttcttga 
     2761 agtggtggcc taactacggc tacactagaa ggacagtatt tggtatctgc gctctgctga 
     2821 agccagttac cttcggaaaa agagttggta gctcttgatc cggcaaacaa accaccgctg 
     2881 gtagcggtgg tttttttgtt tgcaagcagc agattacgcg cagaaaaaaa ggatctcaag 
     2941 aagatccttt gatcttttct acggggtctg acgctcagtg gaacgaaaac tcacgttaag 
     3001 ggattttggt catgagatta tcaaaaagga tcttcaccta gatcctttta aattaaaaat 
     3061 gaagttttaa atcaatctaa agtatatatg agtaaacttg gtctgacagt taccaatgct 
     3121 taatcagtga ggcacctatc tcagcgatct gtctatttcg ttcatccata gttgcctgac 
     3181 tccccgtcgt gtagataact acgatacggg agggcttacc atctggcccc agtgctgcaa 
     3241 tgataccgcg agacccacgc tcaccggctc cagatttatc agcaataaac cagccagccg 
     3301 gaagggccga gcgcagaagt ggtcctgcaa ctttatccgc ctccatccag tctattaatt 
     3361 gttgccggga agctagagta agtagttcgc cagttaatag tttgcgcaac gttgttgcca 
     3421 ttgctacagg catcgtggtg tcacgctcgt cgtttggtat ggcttcattc agctccggtt 
     3481 cccaacgatc aaggcgagtt acatgatccc ccatgttgtg caaaaaagcg gttagctcct 
     3541 tcggtcctcc gatcgttgtc agaagtaagt tggccgcagt gttatcactc atggttatgg 
     3601 cagcactgca taattctctt actgtcatgc catccgtaag atgcttttct gtgactggtg 
     3661 agtactcaac caagtcattc tgagaatagt gtatgcggcg accgagttgc tcttgcccgg 
     3721 cgtcaatacg ggataatacc gcgccacata gcagaacttt aaaagtgctc atcattggaa 
     3781 aacgttcttc ggggcgaaaa ctctcaagga tcttaccgct gttgagatcc agttcgatgt 
     3841 aacccactcg tgcacccaac tgatcttcag catcttttac tttcaccagc gtttctgggt 
     3901 gagcaaaaac aggaaggcaa aatgccgcaa aaaagggaat aagggcgaca cggaaatgtt 
     3961 gaatactcat actcttcctt tttcaatatt attgaagcat ttatcagggt tattgtctca 
     4021 tgagcggata catatttgaa tgtatttaga aaaataaaca aataggggtt ccgcgcacat 
     4081 ttccccgaaa agtgccacct gacgtcgacg gatcgggaga tctcccgatc ccctatggtg 
     4141 cactctcagt acaatctgct ctgatgccgc atagttaagc cagtatctgc tccctgcttg 
     4201 tgtgttggag gtcgctgagt agtgcgcgag caaaatttaa gctacaacaa ggcaaggctt 
     4261 gaccgacaat tgcatgaaga atctgcttag ggttaggcgt tttgcgctgc ttcgcgatgt 
     4321 acgggccaga tatacgcgtt gacattgatt attgactagt tattaatagt aatcaattac 
     4381 ggggtcatta gttcatagcc catatatgga gttccgcgtt acataactta cggtaaatgg 
     4441 cccgcctggc tgaccgccca acgacccccg cccattgacg tcaataatga cgtatgttcc 
     4501 catagtaacg ccaataggga ctttccattg acgtcaatgg gtggagtatt tacggtaaac 
     4561 tgcccacttg gcagtacatc aagtgtatca tatgccaagt acgcccccta ttgacgtcaa 
     4621 tgacggtaaa tggcccgcct ggcattatgc ccagtacatg accttatggg actttcctac 
     4681 ttggcagtac atctacgtat tagtcatcgc tattaccatg gtgatgcggt tttggcagta 
     4741 catcaatggg cgtggatagc ggtttgactc acggggattt ccaagtctcc accccattga 
     4801 cgtcaatggg agtttgtttt ggcaccaaaa tcaacgggac tttccaaaat gtcgtaacaa 
     4861 ctccgcccca ttgacgcaaa tgggcggtag gcgtgtacgg tgggaggtct atataagcag 
     4921 agctctctgg ctaactagag aacccactgc ttactggctt atcgaaatta atacgactca 
     4981 ctatagggag acccaagctg gctagcgttt aaacttaagc ttggtccgag ctcggatcca 
     5041 ctagtccagt gtggtggaat tctgcagata gcttcaactc ccagtgtgcc catgagtaag 
     5101 agcaaatgct ccgtgggact catgtcttcc gtggtggccc cggctaagga gcccaatgcc 
     5161 gtgggcccga aggaggtgga gctcatcctt gtcaaggagc agaacggagt gcagctcacc 
     5221 agctccaccc tcaccaaccc gcggcagagc cccgtggagg cccaggatcg ggagacctgg 
     5281 ggcaagaaga tcgactttct cctgtccgtc attggctttg ctgtggacct ggccaacgtc 
     5341 tggcggttcc cctacctgtg ctacaaaaat ggtggcggtg ccttcctggt cccctacctg 
     5401 ctcttcatgg tcattgctgg gatgccactt ttctacatgg agctggccct cggccagttc 
     5461 aacagggaag gggccgctgg tgtctggaag atctgcccca tactgaaagg tgtgggcttc 
     5521 acggtcatcc tcatctcact gtatgtcggc ttcttctaca acgtcatcat cgcctgggcg 
     5581 ctgcactatc tcttctcctc cttcaccacg gagctcccct ggatccactg caacaactcc 
     5641 tggaacagcc ccaactgctc ggatgcccat cctggtgact ccagtggaga cagctcgggc 
     5701 ctcaacgaca cttttgggaa cacacctgct gccgagtact ttgaacgtgg cgtgctgcac 
     5761 ctccaccaga gccatggcat cgacgacctg gggcctccgc ggtggcagct cacagcctgc 
     5821 ctggtgctgg tcatcgtgct gctctacttc agcctctgga agggcgtgaa gacctcaggg 
     5881 aaggtggtat ggatcacagc caccatgcca tacgtggtcc tcactgccct gctcctgcgt 
     5941 ggggtcaccc tccctggagc catagacggc atcagagcat acctgagcgt tgacttctac 
     6001 cggctctgcg aggcgtctgt ttggattgac gcggccaccc aggtgtgctt ctccctgggc 
     6061 gtggggttcg gggtgctgat cgccttctcc agctacaaca agttcaccaa caactgctac 
     6121 agggacgcga ttgtcaccac ctccatcaac tccctgacga gcttctcctc cggcttcgtc 
     6181 gtcttctcct tcctggggta catggcacag aagcacagtg tgcccatcgg ggacgtggcc 
     6241 aaggacgggc cagggctgat cttcatcatc tacccggaag ccatcgccac gctccctctg 
     6301 tcctcggcct gggccgtggt cttcttcatc atgctgctca ccctgggtat cgacagcgcc 
     6361 atgggtggta tggaagtcag tgatcaccgg gctcatcgat gagttccagc tgctgcacag 
     6421 acaccgtgga gctcttcacg ctcttcatcg tcctggcgac cttcctcctg tccctgttct 
     6481 gcgtcaccaa cggtggcatc tacgtcttca cgctcctgga ccattttgca gccggcacgt 
     6541 ccatcctctt tggagtgctc atcgaagcca tcggagtggc ctggttctat ggtgttgggc 
     6601 agttcagcga cgacatccag cagatgaccg ggcagcggcc cagcctgtac tggcggctgt 
     6661 gctggaagct ggtcagcccc tgctttctcc tgttcgtggt cgtggtcagc attgtgacct 
     6721 tcagaccccc ccactacgga gcctacatct tccccgactg ggccaacgcg ctgggctggg 
     6781 tcatcgccac atcctccatg gccatggtgc ccatctatgc ggcctacaag ttctgcagcc 
     6841 tgcctgggtc ctttcgagag aaactggcct acgccattgc acccgagaag gaccgtgagc 
     6901 tggtggacag aggggaggtg cgccagttca cgctccgcca ctggctcaag gtgtagaggg 
     6961 agcagagacg gccgtctaga gggcccgttt 
//
